Addgene plasmid #154373: pAAV-FLEX-EGFP-KASH
Purpose: Vector for Cre-dependent expression of EGFP tagged KASH protein domain
Depositing lab: Larry Zweifel. Depositing organization: University of Washington. Publication: Conditional Single Vector CRISPR/SaCas9 Viruses for Efficient Mutagenesis in the Adult Mouse Nervous System. Hunker AC, Soden ME, Krayushkina D, Heymann G, Awatramani R, Zweifel LS. Cell Rep. 2020 Mar 24;30(12):4303-4316.e6. doi: 10.1016/j.celrep.2020.02.092. PubMed 32209486.
Backbone
  Vector backbone: pAAV
  Backbone size w/o insert (bp): 5791
  Vector type: Mammalian Expression, AAV, Cre/Lox
Growth in bacteria
  Bacterial resistance: Ampicillin, 100 μg/mL
  Growth temperature: 37°C
  Growth strain: NEB Stable
  Copy number: High Copy
Gene/Insert
  Gene/Insert name: EGFP-KASH
  Species: Synthetic
  Insert size (bp): 984
  Cloning method: Restriction Enzyme; 5′ cloning site unknown (unknown if destroyed); 3′ cloning site unknown (unknown if destroyed)
  Sequencing primers: 5′ unknown
Terms and licenses: Academic/Nonprofit Terms; Industry Terms: Not Available to Industry
How to cite: pAAV-FLEX-EGFP-KASH was a gift from Larry Zweifel (Addgene plasmid # 154373 ; http://n2t.net/addgene:154373 ; RRID:Addgene_154373)
