[The description below was written by a language model from this plasmid's Addgene catalogue record and pLannotate feature annotations shown in this document.]
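Description:
pAAV-FLEX-EGFP-KASH is an adeno-associated virus transfer plasmid for Cre-dependent expression of a nuclear-envelope-targeted green fluorescent reporter in mammalian cells. It is propagated in E. coli through a high-copy ColE1/pUC-type origin and selected with ampicillin via the β-lactamase gene. The backbone also carries non-functional remnants of older cloning vectors (fragments of rop, bom, a tetracycline resistance gene and lacI), together with an SV40 promoter lying outside the viral cassette. AAV2 inverted terminal repeat sequences flank the expression cassette and provide the signals needed for replication and packaging of the intervening DNA into recombinant AAV particles.

Between the ITRs, a hybrid CMV enhancer/chicken β-actin promoter followed by intron fragments drives transcription toward a FLEX (double-floxed inverted) switch. The roughly 1 kb synthetic insert encodes EGFP fused at its C-terminus to a KASH domain, which the annotation matches to a fragment of human SYNE3. It sits in antisense orientation relative to the promoter, bracketed by pairs of lox2272 and loxP sites arranged in opposing orientations. Without Cre, no functional transcript is made. Cre recombinase inverts the cassette through one pair of compatible sites and then excises one site of the other pair, locking the coding sequence in the sense orientation. A WPRE downstream enhances transcript stability and expression, and a bovine growth hormone polyadenylation signal terminates the message.

Because the KASH domain anchors EGFP to the outer nuclear membrane, the construct labels nuclei of Cre-expressing cells. The associated publication concerns conditional CRISPR/SaCas9 AAV mutagenesis in the adult mouse nervous system, which suggests use as a Cre-dependent marker of transduced cells in that setting.
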