Features (pLannotate 1.2.2; 29 found; start..end, strand, type, name):
    186..434     +  enhancer       CMV enhancer (fragment): human cytomegalovirus immediate early enhancer
    436..683     +  promoter       chicken β-actin promoter: contains a 21-bp deletion relative to the standard chicken β-actin promoter
    684..819     +  intron         hybrid intron (fragment): hybrid between chicken β-actin (CBA) and minute virus of mice (MMV) introns (Gray et al., 2011)
    908..1038    +  intron         chimeric intron (fragment): chimera between introns from chicken β-actin and rabbit β-globin
   1092..1109    +  misc_feature   MCS (fragment): pUC18/19 multiple cloning site
   1116..1149    +  protein_bind   lox2272: Cre-mediated recombination occurs in the 8-bp core sequence (GGATACTT). lox2272 sites are compatible with each other, but incompatible with loxP or loxN sites (Lee and Saito, 1988). Cre recombinase
   1150..1199    -  intron         β-globin intron (fragment): internally truncated intron from human β-globin
   1200..1233    +  protein_bind   loxP: Cre-mediated recombination occurs in the 8-bp core sequence (GCATACAT). Cre recombinase
   1245..1517    -  CDS            SYNE3 (fragment): SYNE3_HUMAN - Also known as C14orf139 From Homo sapiens (Human).
   1509..2225    -  CDS            EGFP: EGFP is a basic (constitutively fluorescent) green fluorescent protein published in 1996, derived from Aequorea victoria. It is reported to be a rapidly-maturing weak dimer with moderate acid sensitivity.
   2251..2284    -  protein_bind   lox2272: Cre-mediated recombination occurs in the 8-bp core sequence (GGATACTT). lox2272 sites are compatible with each other, but incompatible with loxP or loxN sites (Lee and Saito, 1988). Cre recombinase
   2285..2334    -  intron         β-globin intron (fragment): internally truncated intron from human β-globin
   2335..2368    -  protein_bind   loxP: Cre-mediated recombination occurs in the 8-bp core sequence (GCATACAT). Cre recombinase
   2369..2393    +  misc_feature   MCS (fragment): pBluescript multiple cloning site
   2393..2981    +  misc_feature   WPRE: woodchuck hepatitis virus posttranscriptional regulatory element
   3014..3238    +  polyA_signal   bGH poly(A) signal: bovine growth hormone polyadenylation signal
   3242..3263    +  promoter       SV40 promoter (fragment): SV40 enhancer and early promoter
   3324..3415    +  repeat_region  AAV2 ITR (fragment): inverted terminal repeat of adeno-associated virus serotype 2 inverted
   3415..3444    -  repeat_region  AAV2 ITR (fragment): inverted terminal repeat of adeno-associated virus serotype 2 inverted
   3448..3777    -  promoter       SV40 promoter: SV40 enhancer and early promoter
   3784..3840    -  CDS            lacI (fragment): lac repressor; lacI; The lac repressor binds to the lac operator to inhibit transcription in E. coli. This inhibition can be relieved by adding lactose or isopropyl-β-D-thiogalactopyranoside (IPTG).
   4023..4611    -  rep_origin     ori: high-copy-number ColE1/pMB1/pBR322/pUC origin of replication
   4782..5642    -  CDS            AmpR: β-lactamase; bla; confers resistance to ampicillin, carbenicillin, and related antibiotics
   5643..5747    -  promoter       AmpR promoter: bla
   5842..5877    +  CDS            rop (fragment): Rop protein, which maintains plasmids at low copy number; rop
   5979..6027    +  misc_feature   bom (fragment): basis of mobility region from pBR322
   6028..6307    -  CDS            TcR (fragment): tetracycline efflux protein; tet; confers resistance to tetracycline
   6535..6553    +  promoter       SP6 promoter: promoter for bacteriophage SP6 RNA polymerase
   6572..130     -  repeat_region  AAV2 ITR (fragment) (across the origin): inverted terminal repeat of adeno-associated virus serotype 2 inverted
>Addgene plasmid #154373 | pAAV-FLEX-EGFP-KASH | addgene full sequence | sequence record 308177 | Addgene NGS Result
CTGCGCGCTCGCTCGCTCACTGAGGCCGCCCGGGCAAAGCCCGGGCGTCGGGCGACCTTTGGTCGCCCGG
CCTCAGTGAGCGAGCGAGCGCGCAGAGAGGGAGTGGCCAACTCCATCACTAGGGGTTCCTTGTAGTTAAT
GATTAACCCGCCATGCTACTTATCTACGTAGCCATGCTCTAGGTACCATTGACGTCAATAATGACGTATG
TTCCCATAGTAACGCCAATAGGGACTTTCCATTGACGTCAATGGGTGGAGTATTTACGGTAAACTGCCCA
CTTGGCAGTACATCAAGTGTATCATATGCCAAGTACGCCCCCTATTGACGTCAATGACGGTAAATGGCCC
GCCTGGCATTATGCCCAGTACATGACCTTATGGGACTTTCCTACTTGGCAGTACATCTACGTATTAGTCA
TCGCTATTACCATGGTCGAGGTGAGCCCCACGTTCTGCTTCACTCTCCCCATCTCCCCCCCCTCCCCACC
CCCAATTTTGTATTTATTTATTTTTTAATTATTTTGTGCAGCGATGGGGGCGGGGGGGGGGGGCGAGGGG
CGGGGCGGGGCGAGGCGGAGAGGTGCGGCGGCAGCCAATCAGAGCGGCGCGCTCCGAAAGTTTCCTTTTA
TGGCGAGGCGGCGGCGGCGGCGGCCCTATAAAAAGCGAAGCGCGCGGCGGGCGGGAGTCGCTGCGCGCTG
CCTTCGCCCCGTGCCCCGCTCCGCCGCCGCCTCGCGCCGCCCGCCCCGGCTCTGACTGACCGCGTTACTC
CCACAGGTGAGCGGGCGGGACGGCCCTTCTCCTCCGGGCTGTAATTAGCGCTTGGTTTAATGACGGCTTG
TTTCTTTTCTGTGGCTGCGTGAAAGCCTTGAGGGGCTCCGGGAGGGCCCTTTGTGCGGGGGGAGCGGCTC
GGGGCTGTCCGCGGGGGGACGGCTGCCTTCGGGGGGGACGGGGCAGGGCGGGGTTCGGCTTCTGGCGTGT
GACCGGCGGCTCTAGAGCCTCTGCTAACCATGTTCATGCCTTCTTCTTTTTCCTACAGCTCCTGGGCAAC
GTGCTGGTTATTGTGCTGTCTCATCATTTTGGCAAAGAATTGGATCCTCTAGAGTCGACTCCGGAATAAC
TTCGTATAGGATACTTTATACGAAGTTATGCAGAATGGTAGCTGGATTGTAGCTGCTATTAGCAATATGA
AACCTCTTAATAACTTCGTATAGCATACATTATACGAAGTTATGGCGCGCCCTAGGTGGGAGGTGGCCCG
TTGGTGTACCGCAGCATGGGGTAGAAGGATCGGGCAAAGTTGTTGGCCTGGGTGCAGCTGTAGTCATCTT
CAGAGGCAGGTAGCAGGCAGGCCAGGAGCAGCAGCAGCAGCAGAAGCAGCTGCAACGGTAGCGCTGCCCT
GATCACCCTTGAGAGGAAGGAGCGTCTCGGCTGGGAGCTGCCGGGGCTGTCGAGGTGGGGCATCCTGCTG
TCTGTCTCCTCCTCCTCCTCTCGAGATCTGAGTCCGGACTTGTACAGCTCGTCCATGCCGAGAGTGATCC
CGGCGGCGGTCACGAACTCCAGCAGGACCATGTGATCGCGCTTCTCGTTGGGGTCTTTGCTCAGGGCGGA
CTGGGTGCTCAGGTAGTGGTTGTCGGGCAGCAGCACGGGGCCGTCGCCGATGGGGGTGTTCTGCTGGTAG
TGGTCGGCGAGCTGCACGCTGCCGTCCTCGATGTTGTGGCGGATCTTGAAGTTCACCTTGATGCCGTTCT
TCTGCTTGTCGGCCATGATATAGACGTTGTGGCTGTTGTAGTTGTACTCCAGCTTGTGCCCCAGGATGTT
GCCGTCCTCCTTGAAGTCGATGCCCTTCAGCTCGATGCGGTTCACCAGGGTGTCGCCCTCGAACTTCACC
TCGGCGCGGGTCTTGTAGTTGCCGTCGTCCTTGAAGAAGATGGTGCGCTCCTGGACGTAGCCTTCGGGCA
TGGCGGACTTGAAGAAGTCGTGCTGCTTCATGTGGTCGGGGTAGCGGCTGAAGCACTGCACGCCGTAGGT
CAGGGTGGTCACGAGGGTGGGCCAGGGCACGGGCAGCTTGCCGGTGGTGCAGATGAACTTCAGGGTCAGC
TTGCCGTAGGTGGCATCGCCCTCGCCCTCGCCGGACACGCTGAACTTGTGGCCGTTTACGTCGCCGTCCA
GCTCGACCAGGATGGGCACCACCCCGGTGAACAGCTCCTCGCCCTTGCTCACCATGCGGCCGCTGCAGAC
CGGTGCTAGCATAACTTCGTATAAAGTATCCTATACGAAGTTATTTGCCTTAACCCAGAAATTATCACTG
TTATTCTTTAGAATGGTGCAAAGAATAACTTCGTATAATGTATGCTATACGAAGTTATGAATTCGATATC
AAGCTTATCGATAATCAACCTCTGGATTACAAAATTTGTGAAAGATTGACTGGTATTCTTAACTATGTTG
CTCCTTTTACGCTATGTGGATACGCTGCTTTAATGCCTTTGTATCATGCTATTGCTTCCCGTATGGCTTT
CATTTTCTCCTCCTTGTATAAATCCTGGTTGCTGTCTCTTTATGAGGAGTTGTGGCCCGTTGTCAGGCAA
CGTGGCGTGGTGTGCACTGTGTTTGCTGACGCAACCCCCACTGGTTGGGGCATTGCCACCACCTGTCAGC
TCCTTTCCGGGACTTTCGCTTTCCCCCTCCCTATTGCCACGGCGGAACTCATCGCCGCCTGCCTTGCCCG
CTGCTGGACAGGGGCTCGGCTGTTGGGCACTGACAATTCCGTGGTGTTGTCGGGGAAATCATCGTCCTTT
CCTTGGCTGCTCGCCTGTGTTGCCACCTGGATTCTGCGCGGGACGTCCTTCTGCTACGTCCCTTCGGCCC
TCAATCCAGCGGACCTTCCTTCCCGCGGCCTGCTGCCGGCTCTGCGGCCTCTTCCGCGTCTTCGCCTTCG
CCCTCAGACGAGTCGGATCTCCCTTTGGGCCGCCTCCCCGCATCGATACCGTCGACTCGCTGATCAGCCT
CGACTGTGCCTTCTAGTTGCCAGCCATCTGTTGTTTGCCCCTCCCCCGTGCCTTCCTTGACCCTGGAAGG
TGCCACTCCCACTGTCCTTTCCTAATAAAATGAGGAAATTGCATCGCATTGTCTGAGTAGGTGTCATTCT
ATTCTGGGGGGTGGGGTGGGGCAGGACAGCAAGGGGGAGGATTGGGAAGACAATAGCAGGCATGCTGGGG
ATGCGGTGGGCTCTATGGCTTCTGAGGCGGAAAGAACCAGCTGGGGCTCGACTAGAGCATGGCTACGTAG
ATAAGTAGCATGGCGGGTTAATCATTAACTACAAGGAACCCCTAGTGATGGAGTTGGCCACTCCCTCTCT
GCGCGCTCGCTCGCTCACTGAGGCCGGGCGACCAAAGGTCGCCCGACGCCCGGGCGGCCTCAGTGAGCGA
GCGAGCGCGCAGAGCTTTTTGCAAAAGCCTAGGCCTCCAAAAAAGCCTCCTCACTACTTCTGGAATAGCT
CAGAGGCCGAGGCGGCCTCGGCCTCTGCATAAATAAAAAAAATTAGTCAGCCATGGGGCGGAGAATGGGC
GGAACTGGGCGGAGTTAGGGGCGGGATGGGCGGAGTTAGGGGCGGGACTATGGTTGCTGACTAATTGAGA
TGCATGCTTTGCATACTTCTGCCTGCTGGGGAGCCTGGGGACTTTCCACACCTGGTTGCTGACTAATTGA
GATGCATGCTTTGCATACTTCTGCCTGCTGGGGAGCCTGGGGACTTTCCACACCCTAACTGACACACATT
CCACAGCTGCATTAATGAATCGGCCAACGCGCGGGGAGAGGCGGTTTGCGTATTGGGCGCTCTTCCGCTT
CCTCGCTCACTGACTCGCTGCGCTCGGTCGTTCGGCTGCGGCGAGCGGTATCAGCTCACTCAAAGGCGGT
AATACGGTTATCCACAGAATCAGGGGATAACGCAGGAAAGAACATGTGAGCAAAAGGCCAGCAAAAGGCC
AGGAACCGTAAAAAGGCCGCGTTGCTGGCGTTTTTCCATAGGCTCCGCCCCCCTGACGAGCATCACAAAA
ATCGACGCTCAAGTCAGAGGTGGCGAAACCCGACAGGACTATAAAGATACCAGGCGTTTCCCCCTGGAAG
CTCCCTCGTGCGCTCTCCTGTTCCGACCCTGCCGCTTACCGGATACCTGTCCGCCTTTCTCCCTTCGGGA
AGCGTGGCGCTTTCTCATAGCTCACGCTGTAGGTATCTCAGTTCGGTGTAGGTCGTTCGCTCCAAGCTGG
GCTGTGTGCACGAACCCCCCGTTCAGCCCGACCGCTGCGCCTTATCCGGTAACTATCGTCTTGAGTCCAA
CCCGGTAAGACACGACTTATCGCCACTGGCAGCAGCCACTGGTAACAGGATTAGCAGAGCGAGGTATGTA
GGCGGTGCTACAGAGTTCTTGAAGTGGTGGCCTAACTACGGCTACACTAGAAGAACAGTATTTGGTATCT
GCGCTCTGCTGAAGCCAGTTACCTTCGGAAAAAGAGTTGGTAGCTCTTGATCCGGCAAACAAACCACCGC
TGGTAGCGGTGGTTTTTTTGTTTGCAAGCAGCAGATTACGCGCAGAAAAAAAGGATCTCAAGAAGATCCT
TTGATCTTTTCTACGGGGTCTGACGCTCAGTGGAACGAAAACTCACGTTAAGGGATTTTGGTCATGAGAT
TATCAAAAAGGATCTTCACCTAGATCCTTTTAAATTAAAAATGAAGTTTTAAATCAATCTAAAGTATATA
TGAGTAAACTTGGTCTGACAGTTACCAATGCTTAATCAGTGAGGCACCTATCTCAGCGATCTGTCTATTT
CGTTCATCCATAGTTGCCTGACTCCCCGTCGTGTAGATAACTACGATACGGGAGGGCTTACCATCTGGCC
CCAGTGCTGCAATGATACCGCGAGACCCACGCTCACCGGCTCCAGATTTATCAGCAATAAACCAGCCAGC
CGGAAGGGCCGAGCGCAGAAGTGGTCCTGCAACTTTATCCGCCTCCATCCAGTCTATTAATTGTTGCCGG
GAAGCTAGAGTAAGTAGTTCGCCAGTTAATAGTTTGCGCAACGTTGTTGCCATTGCTACAGGCATCGTGG
TGTCACGCTCGTCGTTTGGTATGGCTTCATTCAGCTCCGGTTCCCAACGATCAAGGCGAGTTACATGATC
CCCCATGTTGTGCAAAAAAGCGGTTAGCTCCTTCGGTCCTCCGATCGTTGTCAGAAGTAAGTTGGCCGCA
GTGTTATCACTCATGGTTATGGCAGCACTGCATAATTCTCTTACTGTCATGCCATCCGTAAGATGCTTTT
CTGTGACTGGTGAGTACTCAACCAAGTCATTCTGAGAATAGTGTATGCGGCGACCGAGTTGCTCTTGCCC
GGCGTCAATACGGGATAATACCGCGCCACATAGCAGAACTTTAAAAGTGCTCATCATTGGAAAACGTTCT
TCGGGGCGAAAACTCTCAAGGATCTTACCGCTGTTGAGATCCAGTTCGATGTAACCCACTCGTGCACCCA
ACTGATCTTCAGCATCTTTTACTTTCACCAGCGTTTCTGGGTGAGCAAAAACAGGAAGGCAAAATGCCGC
AAAAAAGGGAATAAGGGCGACACGGAAATGTTGAATACTCATACTCTTCCTTTTTCAATATTATTGAAGC
ATTTATCAGGGTTATTGTCTCATGAGCGGATACATATTTGAATGTATTTAGAAAAATAAACAAATAGGGG
TTCCGCGCACATTTCCCCGAAAAGTGCCACCTGACGTCTAAGAAACCATTATTATCATGACATTAACCTA
TAAAAATAGGCGTATCACGAGGCCCTTTCGTCTCGCGCGTTTCGGTGATGACGGTGAAAACCTCTGACAC
ATGCAGCTCCCGGAGACGGTCACAGCTTGTCTGTAAGCGGATGCCGGGAGCAGACAAGCCCGTCAGGGCG
CGTCAGCGGGTGTTGGCGGGTGTCGGGGCTGGCTTAACTATGCGGCATCAGAGCAGATTGTACTGAGAGT
GCACCATTCGACGCTCTCCCTTATGCGACTCCTGCATTAGGAAGCAGCCCAGTAGTAGGTTGAGGCCGTT
GAGCACCGCCGCCGCAAGGAATGGTGCATGCAAGGAGATGGCGCCCAACAGTCCCCCGGCCACGGGGCCT
GCCACCATACCCACGCCGAAACAAGCGCTCATGAGCCCGAAGTGGCGAGCCCGATCTTCCCCATCGGTGA
TGTCGGCGATATAGGCGCCAGCAACCGCACCTGTGGCGCCGGTGATGCCGGCCACGATGCGTCCGGCGTA
GAGGATCTGGCTAGCGATGACCCTGCTGATTGGTTCGCTGACCATTTCCGGGTGCGGGACGGCGTTACCA
GAAACTCAGAAGGTTCGTCCAACCAAACCGACTCTGACGGCAGTTTACGAGAGAGATGATAGGGTCTGCT
TCAGTAAGCCAGATGCTACACAATTAGGCTTGTACATATTGTCGTTAGAACGCGGCTACAATTAATACAT
AACCTTATGTATCATACACATACGATTTAGGTGACACTATAGAATACACGGAATTAATTCTAG
