>Addgene plasmid #154373 | pAAV-FLEX-EGFP-KASH | depositor partial sequence | sequence record 298728 | EGFP-KASH
ATGGTGAGCAAGGGCGAGGAGCTGTTCACCGGGGTGGTGCCCATCCTGGTCGAGCTGGACGGCGACGTAA
ACGGCCACAAGTTCAGCGTGTCCGGCGAGGGCGAGGGCGATGCCACCTACGGCAAGCTGACCCTGAAGTT
CATCTGCACCACCGGCAAGCTGCCCGTGCCCTGGCCCACCCTCGTGACCACCCTGACCTACGGCGTGCAG
TGCTTCAGCCGCTACCCCGACCACATGAAGCAGCACGACTTCTTCAAGTCCGCCATGCCCGAAGGCTACG
TCCAGGAGCGCACCATCTTCTTCAAGGACGACGGCAACTACAAGACCCGCGCCGAGGTGAAGTTCGAGGG
CGACACCCTGGTGAACCGCATCGAGCTGAAGGGCATCGACTTCAAGGAGGACGGCAACATCCTGGGGCAC
AAGCTGGAGTACAACTACAACAGCCACAACGTCTATATCATGGCCGACAAGCAGAAGAACGGCATCAAGG
TGAACTTCAAGATCCGCCACAACATCGAGGACGGCAGCGTGCAGCTCGCCGACCACTACCAGCAGAACAC
CCCCATCGGCGACGGCCCCGTGCTGCTGCCCGACAACCACTACCTGAGCACCCAGTCCGCCCTGAGCAAA
GACCCCAACGAGAAGCGCGATCACATGGTCCTGCTGGAGTTCGTGACCGCCGCCGGGATCACTCTCGGCA
TGGACGAGCTGTACAAGTCCGGACTCAGATCTCGAGAGGAGGAGGAGGAGACAGACAGCAGGATGCCCCA
CCTCGACAGCCCCGGCAGCTCCCAGCCGAGACGCTCCTTCCTCTCAAGGGTGATCAGGGCAGCGCTACCG
TTGCAGCTGCTTCTGCTGCTGCTGCTGCTCCTGGCCTGCCTGCTACCTGCCTCTGAAGATGACTACAGCT
GCACCCAGGCCAACAACTTTGCCCGATCCTTCTACCCCATGCTGCGGTACACCAACGGGCCACCTCCCAC
CTAG
